Addgene plasmid #113667: pXPR_118
Purpose: Lentiviral vector expressing dCas9
Depositing lab: John Doench. Depositing organization: Broad Institute.
Backbone
  Vector backbone: pXPR_118
  Total vector size (bp): 14451
  Vector type: Lentiviral, CRISPR
  Selectable markers: Hygromycin
Growth in bacteria
  Bacterial resistance: Ampicillin, 100 μg/mL
  Growth temperature: 37°C
  Growth strain: NEB Stable
  Copy number: Low Copy
Gene/Insert
  Gene/Insert name: dCas9
  Species: S.pyogenes
  Mutation: catalytically inactive
  Cloning method: Restriction Enzyme; 5′ cloning site unknown (unknown if destroyed); 3′ cloning site unknown (unknown if destroyed)
  Sequencing primers: 5′ EF1a-F
Terms and licenses: Academic/Nonprofit Terms; Industry Terms: Not Available to Industry
How to cite: pXPR_118 was a gift from John Doench (Addgene plasmid # 113667 ; http://n2t.net/addgene:113667 ; RRID:Addgene_113667)
