[The description below was written by a language model from this plasmid's Addgene catalogue record and pLannotate feature annotations shown in this document.]
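Description:
pXPR_118 is an HIV-1-based lentiviral CRISPR vector for stable expression of catalytically inactive Streptococcus pyogenes Cas9 (dCas9) in mammalian cells. The catalogue lists it at about 14.45 kb, while the sequenced record behind the feature table is 14,541 nt, a small discrepancy the record does not explain. In bacteria it is maintained through a ColE1/pUC-type origin and selected with ampicillin via β-lactamase. Although the origin is annotated as high-copy, the repository classes the plasmid as low copy. An f1 origin and remnants of lac regulatory sequence are also present in the backbone.

The viral genome is transcribed from a CMV enhancer/promoter fused to a truncated 5' LTR, a chimeric arrangement that typically makes packaging Tat-independent. It carries the Ψ packaging signal with a gag fragment, the RRE for Rev-dependent nuclear export, and the cPPT/CTS. Inside this framework, the EF-1α promoter drives dCas9 preceded by a nucleoplasmin bipartite NLS. The annotation attributes loss of nuclease activity to D10A and N863A substitutions in the RuvC and HNH domains. A hygromycin resistance coding sequence lies shortly downstream of dCas9 with no separate promoter annotated, suggesting co-expression from the same transcript, though the linking element in the gap is not identified in the table. WPRE follows to enhance transcript expression, then the 3' LTR and a bGH polyadenylation signal. Outside the LTRs sits an SV40/EM7-driven bleomycin/Zeocin resistance cassette that would not be packaged.

The vector is suited to generating hygromycin-selected cell lines expressing dCas9 as an RNA-guided DNA-binding protein. No guide RNA cassette or effector domain is annotated.
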