Features (pLannotate 1.2.2; 33 found; start..end, strand, type, name):
     29..408     +  enhancer       CMV enhancer: human cytomegalovirus immediate early enhancer
    409..608     +  promoter       CMV promoter: human cytomegalovirus (CMV) immediate early promoter
    626..806     +  LTR            5' LTR (truncated): truncated 5' long terminal repeat (LTR) from HIV-1
    853..978     +  misc_feature   HIV-1 Ψ: packaging signal of human immunodeficiency virus type 1
    962..1325    +  CDS            HIV-1 gag (fragment): gag protein from human immunodeficiency virus 1; gag
   1471..1704    +  misc_feature   RRE: The Rev response element (RRE) of HIV-1 allows for Rev-dependent mRNA export from the nucleus to the cytoplasm.
   2081..2181    +  CDS            Rev (fragment): human immunodeficiency virus 1 (HIV-1) Rev protein; rev; enhances nuclear export of unspliced and incompletely spliced viral mRNAs
   2231..2348    +  misc_feature   cPPT/CTS: central polypurine tract and central termination sequence of HIV-1
   2405..2471    +  CDS            small t antigen (fragment): SV40 (simian virus 40) small t antigen
   2478..3656    +  promoter       EF-1α promoter: strong constitutive promoter for human elongation factor EF-1α
   3672..3719    +  CDS            nucleoplasmin NLS: bipartite nuclear localization signal from nucleoplasmin
   3719..7820    +  CDS            dCas9 (fragment): catalytically dead mutant of the Cas9 endonuclease from the Streptococcus pyogenes Type II CRISPR/Cas system RNA-guided DNA-binding protein that lacks endonuclease activity due to the D10A mutation in the RuvC catalytic domain and the N863A mutation in the HNH catalytic domain
   7974..8998    +  CDS            HygR (fragment): aminoglycoside phosphotransferase from E. coli; aph(4)-Ia; confers resistance to hygromycin
   9000..9021    +  misc_feature   MCS (fragment): pBluescript multiple cloning site
   9024..9612    +  misc_feature   WPRE: woodchuck hepatitis virus posttranscriptional regulatory element
   9549..10130   +  CDS            nef (fragment): NEF_HV1H2 - Experimental evidence at protein level: Swiss-Prot protein existence level 1. Extracellular Nef protein targets CD4(+) T-lymphocytes for apoptosis by interacting with CXCR4 surface receptors. From Human immunodeficiency virus type 1 group M subtype B (isolate HXB2) (HIV-1).
  10137..10317   +  LTR            5' LTR (truncated): truncated 5' long terminal repeat (LTR) from HIV-1
  10349..10573   +  polyA_signal   bGH poly(A) signal: bovine growth hormone polyadenylation signal
  10577..10598   +  promoter       SV40 promoter (fragment): SV40 enhancer and early promoter
  10619..11047   +  rep_origin     f1 ori (sequence partly withheld): f1 bacteriophage origin of replication; arrow indicates direction of (+) strand synthesis
  11061..11390   +  promoter       SV40 promoter: SV40 enhancer and early promoter
  11438..11485   +  promoter       EM7 promoter: synthetic bacterial promoter&nbsp
  11504..11878   +  CDS            BleoR: antibiotic-binding protein; Sh ble from Streptoalloteichus hindustanus; confers resistance to bleomycin, phleomycin, and Zeocin™
  11888..12013   +  CDS            ble (fragment): BLE_KLEPN - Experimental evidence at protein level: Swiss-Prot protein existence level 1. Binding protein with a strong affinity to the bleomycin family of antibiotics. Binds to CL990; an antimitotic-antibiotic compound. From Klebsiella pneumoniae.
  12008..12129   +  polyA_signal   SV40 poly(A) signal: SV40 polyadenylation signal
  12200..12222   -  protein_bind   lac operator (fragment): The lac repressor binds to the lac operator to inhibit transcription in E. coli. This inhibition can be relieved by adding lactose or isopropyl-β-D-thiogalactopyranoside (IPTG). lac repressor encoded by lacI
  12226..12256   -  promoter       lac promoter: promoter for the E. coli lac operon
  12271..12292   -  protein_bind   CAP binding site: CAP binding activates transcription in the presence of cAMP. E. coli catabolite activator protein
  12305..12397   -  CDS            lacI (fragment): lac repressor; lacI; The lac repressor binds to the lac operator to inhibit transcription in E. coli. This inhibition can be relieved by adding lactose or isopropyl-β-D-thiogalactopyranoside (IPTG).
  12580..13168   -  rep_origin     ori: high-copy-number ColE1/pMB1/pBR322/pUC origin of replication
  13339..14199   -  CDS            AmpR: β-lactamase; bla; confers resistance to ampicillin, carbenicillin, and related antibiotics
  14200..14304   -  promoter       AmpR promoter: bla
  14363..14415   -  misc_feature   bom (fragment): basis of mobility region from pBR322
>Addgene plasmid #113667 | pXPR_118 | addgene full sequence | sequence record 220921 | Addgene NGS Result
CGCGATGTACGGGCCAGATATACGCGTTGACATTGATTATTGACTAGTTATTAATAGTAATCAATTACGG
GGTCATTAGTTCATAGCCCATATATGGAGTTCCGCGTTACATAACTTACGGTAAATGGCCCGCCTGGCTG
ACCGCCCAACGACCCCCGCCCATTGACGTCAATAATGACGTATGTTCCCATAGTAACGCCAATAGGGACT
TTCCATTGACGTCAATGGGTGGAGTATTTACGGTAAACTGCCCACTTGGCAGTACATCAAGTGTATCATA
TGCCAAGTACGCCCCCTATTGACGTCAATGACGGTAAATGGCCCGCCTGGCATTATGCCCAGTACATGAC
CTTATGGGACTTTCCTACTTGGCAGTACATCTACGTATTAGTCATCGCTATTACCATGGTGATGCGGTTT
TGGCAGTACATCAATGGGCGTGGATAGCGGTTTGACTCACGGGGATTTCCAAGTCTCCACCCCATTGACG
TCAATGGGAGTTTGTTTTGGCACCAAAATCAACGGGACTTTCCAAAATGTCGTAACAACTCCGCCCCATT
GACGCAAATGGGCGGTAGGCGTGTACGGTGGGAGGTCTATATAAGCAGCGCGTTTTGCCTGTACTGGGTC
TCTCTGGTTAGACCAGATCTGAGCCTGGGAGCTCTCTGGCTAACTAGGGAACCCACTGCTTAAGCCTCAA
TAAAGCTTGCCTTGAGTGCTTCAAGTAGTGTGTGCCCGTCTGTTGTGTGACTCTGGTAACTAGAGATCCC
TCAGACCCTTTTAGTCAGTGTGGAAAATCTCTAGCAGTGGCGCCCGAACAGGGACTTGAAAGCGAAAGGG
AAACCAGAGGAGCTCTCTCGACGCAGGACTCGGCTTGCTGAAGCGCGCACGGCAAGAGGCGAGGGGCGGC
GACTGGTGAGTACGCCAAAAATTTTGACTAGCGGAGGCTAGAAGGAGAGAGATGGGTGCGAGAGCGTCAG
TATTAAGCGGGGGAGAATTAGATCGCGATGGGAAAAAATTCGGTTAAGGCCAGGGGGAAAGAAAAAATAT
AAATTAAAACATATAGTATGGGCAAGCAGGGAGCTAGAACGATTCGCAGTTAATCCTGGCCTGTTAGAAA
CATCAGAAGGCTGTAGACAAATACTGGGACAGCTACAACCATCCCTTCAGACAGGATCAGAAGAACTTAG
ATCATTATATAATACAGTAGCAACCCTCTATTGTGTGCATCAAAGGATAGAGATAAAAGACACCAAGGAA
GCTTTAGACAAGATAGAGGAAGAGCAAAACAAAAGTAAGACCACCGCACAGCAAGCGGCCGCTGATCTTC
AGACCTGGAGGAGGAGATATGAGGGACAATTGGAGAAGTGAATTATATAAATATAAAGTAGTAAAAATTG
AACCATTAGGAGTAGCACCCACCAAGGCAAAGAGAAGAGTGGTGCAGAGAGAAAAAAGAGCAGTGGGAAT
AGGAGCTTTGTTCCTTGGGTTCTTGGGAGCAGCAGGAAGCACTATGGGCGCAGCGTCAATGACGCTGACG
GTACAGGCCAGACAATTATTGTCTGGTATAGTGCAGCAGCAGAACAATTTGCTGAGGGCTATTGAGGCGC
AACAGCATCTGTTGCAACTCACAGTCTGGGGCATCAAGCAGCTCCAGGCAAGAATCCTGGCTGTGGAAAG
ATACCTAAAGGATCAACAGCTCCTGGGGATTTGGGGTTGCTCTGGAAAACTCATTTGCACCACTGCTGTG
CCTTGGAATGCTAGTTGGAGTAATAAATCTCTGGAACAGATTTGGAATCACACGACCTGGATGGAGTGGG
ACAGAGAAATTAACAATTACACAAGCTTAATACACTCCTTAATTGAAGAATCGCAAAACCAGCAAGAAAA
GAATGAACAAGAATTATTGGAATTAGATAAATGGGCAAGTTTGTGGAATTGGTTTAACATAACAAATTGG
CTGTGGTATATAAAATTATTCATAATGATAGTAGGAGGCTTGGTAGGTTTAAGAATAGTTTTTGCTGTAC
TTTCTATAGTGAATAGAGTTAGGCAGGGATATTCACCATTATCGTTTCAGACCCACCTCCCAACCCCGAG
GGGACCCGACAGGCCCGAAGGAATAGAAGAAGAAGGTGGAGAGAGAGACAGAGACAGATCCATTCGATTA
GTGAACGGATCGGCACTGCGTGCGCCAATTCTGCAGACAAATGGCAGTATTCATCCACAATTTTAAAAGA
AAAGGGGGGATTGGGGGGTACAGTGCAGGGGAAAGAATAGTAGACATAATAGCAACAGACATACAAACTA
AAGAATTACAAAAACAAATTACAAAAATTCAAAATTTTCGGGTTTATTACAGGGACAGCAGAGATCCAGT
TTGGTTAATTAGCTAGCTGCAAAGATGGATAAAGTTTTAAACAGAGAGGAATCTTTGCAGCTAATGGACC
TTCTAGGTCTTGAAAGGAGTGGGAATTGGCTCCGGTGCCCGTCAGTGGGCAGAGCGCACATCGCCCACAG
TCCCCGAGAAGTTGGGGGGAGGGGTCGGCAATTGAACCGGTGCCTAGAGAAGGTGGCGCGGGGTAAACTG
GGAAAGTGATGTCGTGTACTGGCTCCGCCTTTTTCCCGAGGGTGGGGGAGAACCGTATATAAGTGCAGTA
GTCGCCGTGAACGTTCTTTTTCGCAACGGGTTTGCCGCCAGAACACAGGTAAGTGCCGTGTGTGGTTCCC
GCGGGCCTGGCCTCTTTACGGGTTATGGCCCTTGCGTGCCTTGAATTACTTCCACCTGGCTGCAGTACGT
GATTCTTGATCCCGAGCTTCGGGTTGGAAGTGGGTGGGAGAGTTCGAGGCCTTGCGCTTAAGGAGCCCCT
TCGCCTCGTGCTTGAGTTGAGGCCTGGCCTGGGCGCTGGGGCCGCCGCGTGCGAATCTGGTGGCACCTTC
GCGCCTGTCTCGCTGCTTTCGATAAGTCTCTAGCCATTTAAAATTTTTGATGACCTGCTGCGACGCTTTT
TTTCTGGCAAGATAGTCTTGTAAATGCGGGCCAAGATCTGCACACTGGTATTTCGGTTTTTGGGGCCGCG
GGCGGCGACGGGGCCCGTGCGTCCCAGCGCACATGTTCGGCGAGGCGGGGCCTGCGAGCGCGGCCACCGA
GAATCGGACGGGGGTAGTCTCAAGCTGGCCGGCCTGCTCTGGTGCCTGGCCTCGCGCCGCCGTGTATCGC
CCCGCCCTGGGCGGCAAGGCTGGCCCGGTCGGCACCAGTTGCGTGAGCGGAAAGATGGCCGCTTCCCGGC
CCTGCTGCAGGGAGCTCAAAATGGAGGACGCGGCGCTCGGGAGAGCGGGCGGGTGAGTCACCCACACAAA
GGAAAAGGGCCTTTCCGTCCTCAGCCGTCGCTTCATGTGACTCCACGGAGTACCGGGCGCCGTCCAGGCA
CCTCGATTAGTTCTCGAGCTTTTGGAGTACGTCGTCTTTAGGTTGGGGGGAGGGGTTTTATGCGATGGAG
TTTCCCCACACTGAGTGGGTGGAGACTGAAGTTAGGCCAGCTTGGCACTTGATGTAATTCTCCTTGGAAT
TTGCCCTTTTTGAGTTTGGATCTTGGTTCATTCTCAAGCCTCAGACAGTGGTTCAAAGTTTTTTTCTTCC
ATTTCAGGTGTCGTGACGTACGGCCACCATGAAAAGGCCGGCGGCCACGAAAAAGGCCGGCCAGGCAAAA
AAGAAAAAGGACAAGAAGTACAGCATCGGCCTGGCCATCGGCACCAACTCTGTGGGCTGGGCCGTGATCA
CCGACGAGTACAAGGTGCCCAGCAAGAAATTCAAGGTGCTGGGCAACACCGACCGGCACAGCATCAAGAA
GAACCTGATCGGAGCCCTGCTGTTCGACAGCGGCGAAACAGCCGAGGCCACCCGGCTGAAGAGAACCGCC
AGAAGAAGATACACCAGACGGAAGAACCGGATCTGCTATCTGCAAGAGATCTTCAGCAACGAGATGGCCA
AGGTGGACGACAGCTTCTTCCACAGACTGGAAGAGTCCTTCCTGGTGGAAGAGGATAAGAAGCACGAGCG
GCACCCCATCTTCGGCAACATCGTGGACGAGGTGGCCTACCACGAGAAGTACCCCACCATCTACCACCTG
AGAAAGAAACTGGTGGACAGCACCGACAAGGCCGACCTGCGGCTGATCTATCTGGCCCTGGCCCACATGA
TCAAGTTCCGGGGCCACTTCCTGATCGAGGGCGACCTGAACCCCGACAACAGCGACGTGGACAAGCTGTT
CATCCAGCTGGTGCAGACCTACAACCAGCTGTTCGAGGAAAACCCCATCAACGCCAGCGGCGTGGACGCC
AAGGCCATCCTGTCTGCCAGACTGAGCAAGAGCAGACGGCTGGAAAATCTGATCGCCCAGCTGCCCGGCG
AGAAGAAGAATGGCCTGTTCGGCAACCTGATTGCCCTGAGCCTGGGCCTGACCCCCAACTTCAAGAGCAA
CTTCGACCTGGCCGAGGATGCCAAACTGCAGCTGAGCAAGGACACCTACGACGACGACCTGGACAACCTG
CTGGCCCAGATCGGCGACCAGTACGCCGACCTGTTTCTGGCCGCCAAGAACCTGTCCGACGCCATCCTGC
TGAGCGACATCCTGAGAGTGAACACCGAGATCACCAAGGCCCCCCTGAGCGCCTCTATGATCAAGAGATA
CGACGAGCACCACCAGGACCTGACCCTGCTGAAAGCTCTCGTGCGGCAGCAGCTGCCTGAGAAGTACAAA
GAGATTTTCTTCGACCAGAGCAAGAACGGCTACGCCGGCTACATTGACGGCGGAGCCAGCCAGGAAGAGT
TCTACAAGTTCATCAAGCCCATCCTGGAAAAGATGGACGGCACCGAGGAACTGCTCGTGAAGCTGAACAG
AGAGGACCTGCTGCGGAAGCAGCGGACCTTCGACAACGGCAGCATCCCCCACCAGATCCACCTGGGAGAG
CTGCACGCCATTCTGCGGCGGCAGGAAGATTTTTACCCATTCCTGAAGGACAACCGGGAAAAGATCGAGA
AGATCCTGACCTTCCGCATCCCCTACTACGTGGGCCCTCTGGCCAGGGGAAACAGCAGATTCGCCTGGAT
GACCAGAAAGAGCGAGGAAACCATCACCCCCTGGAACTTCGAGGAAGTGGTGGACAAGGGCGCTTCCGCC
CAGAGCTTCATCGAGCGGATGACCAACTTCGATAAGAACCTGCCCAACGAGAAGGTGCTGCCCAAGCACA
GCCTGCTGTACGAGTACTTCACCGTGTATAACGAGCTGACCAAAGTGAAATACGTGACCGAGGGAATGAG
AAAGCCCGCCTTCCTGAGCGGCGAGCAGAAAAAGGCCATCGTGGACCTGCTGTTCAAGACCAACCGGAAA
GTGACCGTGAAGCAGCTGAAAGAGGACTACTTCAAGAAAATCGAGTGCTTCGACTCCGTGGAAATCTCCG
GCGTGGAAGATCGGTTCAACGCCTCCCTGGGCACATACCACGATCTGCTGAAAATTATCAAGGACAAGGA
CTTCCTGGACAATGAGGAAAACGAGGACATTCTGGAAGATATCGTGCTGACCCTGACACTGTTTGAGGAC
AGAGAGATGATCGAGGAACGGCTGAAAACCTATGCCCACCTGTTCGACGACAAAGTGATGAAGCAGCTGA
AGCGGCGGAGATACACCGGCTGGGGCAGGCTGAGCCGGAAGCTGATCAACGGCATCCGGGACAAGCAGTC
CGGCAAGACAATCCTGGATTTCCTGAAGTCCGACGGCTTCGCCAACAGAAACTTCATGCAGCTGATCCAC
GACGACAGCCTGACCTTTAAAGAGGACATCCAGAAAGCCCAGGTGTCCGGCCAGGGCGATAGCCTGCACG
AGCACATTGCCAATCTGGCCGGCAGCCCCGCCATTAAGAAGGGCATCCTGCAGACAGTGAAGGTGGTGGA
CGAGCTCGTGAAAGTGATGGGCCGGCACAAGCCCGAGAACATCGTGATCGAAATGGCCAGAGAGAACCAG
ACCACCCAGAAGGGACAGAAGAACAGCCGCGAGAGAATGAAGCGGATCGAAGAGGGCATCAAAGAGCTGG
GCAGCCAGATCCTGAAAGAACACCCCGTGGAAAACACCCAGCTGCAGAACGAGAAGCTGTACCTGTACTA
CCTGCAGAATGGGCGGGATATGTACGTGGACCAGGAACTGGACATCAACCGGCTGTCCGACTACGATGTG
GACCACATCGTGCCTCAGAGCTTTCTGAAGGACGACTCCATCGACAACAAGGTGCTGACCAGAAGCGACA
AGGCCCGGGGCAAGAGCGACAACGTGCCCTCCGAAGAGGTCGTGAAGAAGATGAAGAACTACTGGCGGCA
GCTGCTGAACGCCAAGCTGATTACCCAGAGAAAGTTCGACAATCTGACCAAGGCCGAGAGAGGCGGCCTG
AGCGAACTGGATAAGGCCGGCTTCATCAAGAGACAGCTGGTGGAAACCCGGCAGATCACAAAGCACGTGG
CACAGATCCTGGACTCCCGGATGAACACTAAGTACGACGAGAATGACAAGCTGATCCGGGAAGTGAAAGT
GATCACCCTGAAGTCCAAGCTGGTGTCCGATTTCCGGAAGGATTTCCAGTTTTACAAAGTGCGCGAGATC
AACAACTACCACCACGCCCACGACGCCTACCTGAACGCCGTCGTGGGAACCGCCCTGATCAAAAAGTACC
CTAAGCTGGAAAGCGAGTTCGTGTACGGCGACTACAAGGTGTACGACGTGCGGAAGATGATCGCCAAGAG
CGAGCAGGAAATCGGCAAGGCTACCGCCAAGTACTTCTTCTACAGCAACATCATGAACTTTTTCAAGACC
GAGATTACCCTGGCCAACGGCGAGATCCGGAAGCGGCCTCTGATCGAGACAAACGGCGAAACCGGGGAGA
TCGTGTGGGATAAGGGCCGGGATTTTGCCACCGTGCGGAAAGTGCTGAGCATGCCCCAAGTGAATATCGT
GAAAAAGACCGAGGTGCAGACAGGCGGCTTCAGCAAAGAGTCTATCCTGCCCAAGAGGAACAGCGATAAG
CTGATCGCCAGAAAGAAGGACTGGGACCCTAAGAAGTACGGCGGCTTCGACAGCCCCACCGTGGCCTATT
CTGTGCTGGTGGTGGCCAAAGTGGAAAAGGGCAAGTCCAAGAAACTGAAGAGTGTGAAAGAGCTGCTGGG
GATCACCATCATGGAAAGAAGCAGCTTCGAGAAGAATCCCATCGACTTTCTGGAAGCCAAGGGCTACAAA
GAAGTGAAAAAGGACCTGATCATCAAGCTGCCTAAGTACTCCCTGTTCGAGCTGGAAAACGGCCGGAAGA
GAATGCTGGCCTCTGCCGGCGAACTGCAGAAGGGAAACGAACTGGCCCTGCCCTCCAAATATGTGAACTT
CCTGTACCTGGCCAGCCACTATGAGAAGCTGAAGGGCTCCCCCGAGGATAATGAGCAGAAACAGCTGTTT
GTGGAACAGCACAAGCACTACCTGGACGAGATCATCGAGCAGATCAGCGAGTTCTCCAAGAGAGTGATCC
TGGCCGACGCTAATCTGGACAAAGTGCTGTCCGCCTACAACAAGCACCGGGATAAGCCCATCAGAGAGCA
GGCCGAGAATATCATCCACCTGTTTACCCTGACCAATCTGGGAGCCCCTGCCGCCTTCAAGTACTTTGAC
ACCACCATCGACCGGAAGAGGTACACCAGCACCAAAGAGGTGCTGGACGCCACCCTGATCCACCAGAGCA
TCACCGGCCTGTACGAGACACGGATCGACCTGTCTCAGCTGGGAGGCGACAGCGCTGGAGGAGGTGGAAG
CGGAGGAGGAGGAAGCGGAGGAGGAGGTAGCGGACCTAAGAAAAAGAGGAAGGTGGCGGCCGCTGGATCC
GGCAGTGGAGAGGGCAGAGGAAGTCTGCTAACATGCGGTGACGTCGAGGAGAATCCTGGCCCAATGAAAA
AGCCTGAACTCACCGCGACGTCTGTCGAGAAGTTTCTGATCGAAAAGTTCGACAGCGTGTCCGACCTGAT
GCAGCTCTCGGAGGGCGAAGAATCTCGTGCTTTCAGCTTCGATGTAGGAGGGCGTGGATATGTCCTGCGG
GTAAATAGCTGCGCCGATGGTTTCTACAAAGATCGTTATGTTCATCGGCACTTTGCATCGGCCGCGCTCC
CGATTCCGGAAGTGCTTGACATTGGGGAATTTAGCGAGAGCCTGACCTATTGCATCTCCCGCCGTGCACA
GGGTGTCACGTTGCAAGACCTGCCTGAAACCGAACTGCCCGCTGTTCTGCAGCCGGTCGCGGAGGCCATG
GATGCGATCGCTGCGGCCGATCTTAGCCAGACGAGCGGGTTCGGCCCATTCGGACCGCAAGGAATCGGTC
AATACACTACGTGGCGTGATTTCATATGCGCGATTGCTGATCCCCATGTGTATCACTGGCAAACTGTGAT
GGACGACACCGTCAGTGCGTCCGTCGCGCAGGCTCTCGATGAGCTGATGCTTTGGGCCGAGGACTGCCCC
GAAGTCCGGCACCTCGTGCACGCGGATTTCGGCTCCAACAATGTCCTGACGGACAATGGCCGCATAACAG
CGGTCATTGACTGGAGCGAGGCGATGTTCGGGGATTCCCAATACGAGGTCGCCAACATCTTCTTCTGGAG
GCCGTGGTTGGCTTGTATGGAGCAGCAGACGCGCTACTTCGAGCGGAGGCATCCGGAGCTTGCAGGATCG
CCGCGGCTCCGGGCGTATATGCTCCGCATTGGTCTTGACCAACTCTATCAGAGCTTGGTTGACGGCAATT
TCGATGATGCAGCTTGGGCGCAGGGTCGATGCGACGCAATCGTCCGATCCGGAGCCGGGACTGTCGGGCG
TACACAAATCGCCCGCAGAAGCGCGGCCGTCTGGACCGATGGCTGTGTAGAAGTACTCGCCGATAGTGGA
AACCGACGCCCCAGCACTCGTCCGAGGGCAAAGGAATAAGAATTCGATATCAAGCTTATCGGTAATCAAC
CTCTGGATTACAAAATTTGTGAAAGATTGACTGGTATTCTTAACTATGTTGCTCCTTTTACGCTATGTGG
ATACGCTGCTTTAATGCCTTTGTATCATGCTATTGCTTCCCGTATGGCTTTCATTTTCTCCTCCTTGTAT
AAATCCTGGTTGCTGTCTCTTTATGAGGAGTTGTGGCCCGTTGTCAGGCAACGTGGCGTGGTGTGCACTG
TGTTTGCTGACGCAACCCCCACTGGTTGGGGCATTGCCACCACCTGTCAGCTCCTTTCCGGGACTTTCGC
TTTCCCCCTCCCTATTGCCACGGCGGAACTCATCGCCGCCTGCCTTGCCCGCTGCTGGACAGGGGCTCGG
CTGTTGGGCACTGACAATTCCGTGGTGTTGTCGGGGAAATCATCGTCCTTTCCTTGGCTGCTCGCCTGTG
TTGCCACCTGGATTCTGCGCGGGACGTCCTTCTGCTACGTCCCTTCGGCCCTCAATCCAGCGGACCTTCC
TTCCCGCGGCCTGCTGCCGGCTCTGCGGCCTCTTCCGCGTCTTCGCCTTCGCCCTCAGACGAGTCGGATC
TCCCTTTGGGCCGCCTCCCCGCATCGATACCGTCGACCTCGAGACCTAGAAAAACATGGAGCAATCACAA
GTAGCAATACAGCAGCTACCAATGCTGATTGTGCCTGGCTAGAAGCACAAGAGGAGGAGGAGGTGGGTTT
TCCAGTCACACCTCAGGTACCTTTAAGACCAATGACTTACAAGGCAGCTGTAGATCTTAGCCACTTTTTA
AAAGAAAAGGGGGGACTGGAAGGGCTAATTCACTCCCAACGAAGACAAGATATCCTTGATCTGTGGATCT
ACCACACACAAGGCTACTTCCCTGATTGGCAGAACTACACACCAGGGCCAGGGATCAGATATCCACTGAC
CTTTGGATGGTGCTACAAGCTAGTACCAGTTGAGCAAGAGAAGGTAGAAGAAGCCAATGAAGGAGAGAAC
ACCCGCTTGTTACACCCTGTGAGCCTGCATGGGATGGATGACCCGGAGAGAGAAGTATTAGAGTGGAGGT
TTGACAGCCGCCTAGCATTTCATCACATGGCCCGAGAGCTGCATCCGGACTGTACTGGGTCTCTCTGGTT
AGACCAGATCTGAGCCTGGGAGCTCTCTGGCTAACTAGGGAACCCACTGCTTAAGCCTCAATAAAGCTTG
CCTTGAGTGCTTCAAGTAGTGTGTGCCCGTCTGTTGTGTGACTCTGGTAACTAGAGATCCCTCAGACCCT
TTTAGTCAGTGTGGAAAATCTCTAGCAGGGCCCGTTTAAACCCGCTGATCAGCCTCGACTGTGCCTTCTA
GTTGCCAGCCATCTGTTGTTTGCCCCTCCCCCGTGCCTTCCTTGACCCTGGAAGGTGCCACTCCCACTGT
CCTTTCCTAATAAAATGAGGAAATTGCATCGCATTGTCTGAGTAGGTGTCATTCTATTCTGGGGGGTGGG
GTGGGGCAGGACAGCAAGGGGGAGGATTGGGAAGACAATAGCAGGCATGCTGGGGATGCGGTGGGCTCTA
TGGCTTCTGAGGCGGAAAGAACCAGCTGGGGCTCTAGGGGGTATCCCC
[124 nt withheld, positions 10619-10742]
C
[91 nt withheld, positions 10744-10834]
A
[49 nt withheld, positions 10836-10884]
CCTTTGACGTTGGAGTCCACGTTCTTT
[37 nt withheld, positions 10912-10948]
ACCCTATCTCGGTCTATTCTTTTGATTTATAAGGGATTTTGCCGATTTCGGCCTATTGGTTAAAAAATGA
GCTGATTTAACAAAAATTTAACGCGAATTAATTCTGTGGAATGTGTGTCAGTTAGGGTGTGGAAAGTCCC
CAGGCTCCCCAGCAGGCAGAAGTATGCAAAGCATGCATCTCAATTAGTCAGCAACCAGGTGTGGAAAGTC
CCCAGGCTCCCCAGCAGGCAGAAGTATGCAAAGCATGCATCTCAATTAGTCAGCAACCATAGTCCCGCCC
CTAACTCCGCCCATCCCGCCCCTAACTCCGCCCAGTTCCGCCCATTCTCCGCCCCATGGCTGACTAATTT
TTTTTATTTATGCAGAGGCCGAGGCCGCCTCTGCCTCTGAGCTATTCCAGAAGTAGTGAGGAGGCTTTTT
TGGAGGCCTAGGCTTTTGCAAAAAGCTCCCGGGAGCTTGTATATCCATTTTCGGATCTGATCAGCACGTG
TTGACAATTAATCATCGGCATAGTATATCGGCATAGTATAATACGACAAGGTGAGGAACTAAACCATGGC
CAAGTTGACCAGTGCCGTTCCGGTGCTCACCGCGCGCGACGTCGCCGGAGCGGTCGAGTTCTGGACCGAC
CGGCTCGGGTTCTCCCGGGACTTCGTGGAGGACGACTTCGCCGGTGTGGTCCGGGACGACGTGACCCTGT
TCATCAGCGCGGTCCAGGACCAGGTGGTGCCGGACAACACCCTGGCCTGGGTGTGGGTGCGCGGCCTGGA
CGAGCTGTACGCCGAGTGGTCGGAGGTCGTGTCCACGAACTTCCGGGACGCCTCCGGGCCGGCCATGACC
GAGATCGGCGAGCAGCCGTGGGGGCGGGAGTTCGCCCTGCGCGACCCGGCCGGCAACTGCGTGCACTTCG
TGGCCGAGGAGCAGGACTGACACGTGCTACGAGATTTCGATTCCACCGCCGCCTTCTATGAAAGGTTGGG
CTTCGGAATCGTTTTCCGGGACGCCGGCTGGATGATCCTCCAGCGCGGGGATCTCATGCTGGAGTTCTTC
GCCCACCCCAACTTGTTTATTGCAGCTTATAATGGTTACAAATAAAGCAATAGCATCACAAATTTCACAA
ATAAAGCATTTTTTTCACTGCATTCTAGTTGTGGTTTGTCCAAACTCATCAATGTATCTTATCATGTCTG
TATACCGTCGACCTCTAGCTAGAGCTTGGCGTAATCATGGTCATAGCTGTTTCCTGTGTGAAATTGTTAT
CCGCTCACAATTCCACACAACATACGAGCCGGAAGCATAAAGTGTAAAGCCTGGGGTGCCTAATGAGTGA
GCTAACTCACATTAATTGCGTTGCGCTCACTGCCCGCTTTCCAGTCGGGAAACCTGTCGTGCCAGCTGCA
TTAATGAATCGGCCAACGCGCGGGGAGAGGCGGTTTGCGTATTGGGCGCTCTTCCGCTTCCTCGCTCACT
GACTCGCTGCGCTCGGTCGTTCGGCTGCGGCGAGCGGTATCAGCTCACTCAAAGGCGGTAATACGGTTAT
CCACAGAATCAGGGGATAACGCAGGAAAGAACATGTGAGCAAAAGGCCAGCAAAAGGCCAGGAACCGTAA
AAAGGCCGCGTTGCTGGCGTTTTTCCATAGGCTCCGCCCCCCTGACGAGCATCACAAAAATCGACGCTCA
AGTCAGAGGTGGCGAAACCCGACAGGACTATAAAGATACCAGGCGTTTCCCCCTGGAAGCTCCCTCGTGC
GCTCTCCTGTTCCGACCCTGCCGCTTACCGGATACCTGTCCGCCTTTCTCCCTTCGGGAAGCGTGGCGCT
TTCTCATAGCTCACGCTGTAGGTATCTCAGTTCGGTGTAGGTCGTTCGCTCCAAGCTGGGCTGTGTGCAC
GAACCCCCCGTTCAGCCCGACCGCTGCGCCTTATCCGGTAACTATCGTCTTGAGTCCAACCCGGTAAGAC
ACGACTTATCGCCACTGGCAGCAGCCACTGGTAACAGGATTAGCAGAGCGAGGTATGTAGGCGGTGCTAC
AGAGTTCTTGAAGTGGTGGCCTAACTACGGCTACACTAGAAGAACAGTATTTGGTATCTGCGCTCTGCTG
AAGCCAGTTACCTTCGGAAAAAGAGTTGGTAGCTCTTGATCCGGCAAACAAACCACCGCTGGTAGCGGTG
GTTTTTTTGTTTGCAAGCAGCAGATTACGCGCAGAAAAAAAGGATCTCAAGAAGATCCTTTGATCTTTTC
TACGGGGTCTGACGCTCAGTGGAACGAAAACTCACGTTAAGGGATTTTGGTCATGAGATTATCAAAAAGG
ATCTTCACCTAGATCCTTTTAAATTAAAAATGAAGTTTTAAATCAATCTAAAGTATATATGAGTAAACTT
GGTCTGACAGTTACCAATGCTTAATCAGTGAGGCACCTATCTCAGCGATCTGTCTATTTCGTTCATCCAT
AGTTGCCTGACTCCCCGTCGTGTAGATAACTACGATACGGGAGGGCTTACCATCTGGCCCCAGTGCTGCA
ATGATACCGCGAGACCCACGCTCACCGGCTCCAGATTTATCAGCAATAAACCAGCCAGCCGGAAGGGCCG
AGCGCAGAAGTGGTCCTGCAACTTTATCCGCCTCCATCCAGTCTATTAATTGTTGCCGGGAAGCTAGAGT
AAGTAGTTCGCCAGTTAATAGTTTGCGCAACGTTGTTGCCATTGCTACAGGCATCGTGGTGTCACGCTCG
TCGTTTGGTATGGCTTCATTCAGCTCCGGTTCCCAACGATCAAGGCGAGTTACATGATCCCCCATGTTGT
GCAAAAAAGCGGTTAGCTCCTTCGGTCCTCCGATCGTTGTCAGAAGTAAGTTGGCCGCAGTGTTATCACT
CATGGTTATGGCAGCACTGCATAATTCTCTTACTGTCATGCCATCCGTAAGATGCTTTTCTGTGACTGGT
GAGTACTCAACCAAGTCATTCTGAGAATAGTGTATGCGGCGACCGAGTTGCTCTTGCCCGGCGTCAATAC
GGGATAATACCGCGCCACATAGCAGAACTTTAAAAGTGCTCATCATTGGAAAACGTTCTTCGGGGCGAAA
ACTCTCAAGGATCTTACCGCTGTTGAGATCCAGTTCGATGTAACCCACTCGTGCACCCAACTGATCTTCA
GCATCTTTTACTTTCACCAGCGTTTCTGGGTGAGCAAAAACAGGAAGGCAAAATGCCGCAAAAAAGGGAA
TAAGGGCGACACGGAAATGTTGAATACTCATACTCTTCCTTTTTCAATATTATTGAAGCATTTATCAGGG
TTATTGTCTCATGAGCGGATACATATTTGAATGTATTTAGAAAAATAAACAAATAGGGGTTCCGCGCACA
TTTCCCCGAAAAGTGCCACCTGACGTCGACGGATCGGGAGATCTCCCGATCCCCTATGGTGCACTCTCAG
TACAATCTGCTCTGATGCCGCATAGTTAAGCCAGTATCTGCTCCCTGCTTGTGTGTTGGAGGTCGCTGAG
TAGTGCGCGAGCAAAATTTAAGCTACAACAAGGCAAGGCTTGACCGACAATTGCATGAAGAATCTGCTTA
GGGTTAGGCGTTTTGCGCTGCTT
